>Addgene plasmid | pLenti-Tet-MKK6(DD)-Puro | analyzer sequence | sequence record 177999
CAGGTGGCACTTTTCGGGGAAATGTGCGCGGAACCCCTATTTGTTTATTTTTCTAAATACATTCAAATAT
GTATCCGCTCATGAGACAATAACCCTGATAAATGCTTCAATAATATTGAAAAAGGAAGAGTATGAGTATT
CAACATTTCCGTGTCGCCCTTATTCCCTTTTTTGCGGCATTTTGCCTTCCTGTTTTTGCTCACCCAGAAA
CGCTGGTGAAAGTAAAAGATGCTGAAGATCAGTTGGGTGCACGAGTGGGTTACATCGAACTGGATCTCAA
CAGCGGTAAGATCCTTGAGAGTTTTCGCCCCGAAGAACGTTTTCCAATGATGAGCACTTTTAAAGTTCTG
CTATGTGGCGCGGTATTATCCCGTATTGACGCCGGGCAAGAGCAACTCGGTCGCCGCATACACTATTCTC
AGAATGACTTGGTTGAGTACTCACCAGTCACAGAAAAGCATCTTACGGATGGCATGACAGTAAGAGAATT
ATGCAGTGCTGCCATAACCATGAGTGATAACACTGCGGCCAACTTACTTCTGACAACGATCGGAGGACCG
AAGGAGCTAACCGCTTTTTTGCACAACATGGGGGATCATGTAACTCGCCTTGATCGTTGGGAACCGGAGC
TGAATGAAGCCATACCAAACGACGAGCGTGACACCACGATGCCTGTAGCAATGGCAACAACGTTGCGCAA
ACTATTAACTGGCGAACTACTTACTCTAGCTTCCCGGCAACAATTAATAGACTGGATGGAGGCGGATAAA
GTTGCAGGACCACTTCTGCGCTCGGCCCTTCCGGCTGGCTGGTTTATTGCTGATAAATCTGGAGCCGGTG
AGCGTGGGTCTCGCGGTATCATTGCAGCACTGGGGCCAGATGGTAAGCCCTCCCGTATCGTAGTTATCTA
CACGACGGGGAGTCAGGCAACTATGGATGAACGAAATAGACAGATCGCTGAGATAGGTGCCTCACTGATT
AAGCATTGGTAACTGTCAGACCAAGTTTACTCATATATACTTTAGATTGATTTAAAACTTCATTTTTAAT
TTAAAAGGATCTAGGTGAAGATCCTTTTTGATAATCTCATGACCAAAATCCCTTAACGTGAGTTTTCGTT
CCACTGAGCGTCAGACCCCGTAGAAAAGATCAAAGGATCTTCTTGAGATCCTTTTTTTCTGCGCGTAATC
TGCTGCTTGCAAACAAAAAAACCACCGCTACCAGCGGTGGTTTGTTTGCCGGATCAAGAGCTACCAACTC
TTTTTCCGAAGGTAACTGGCTTCAGCAGAGCGCAGATACCAAATACTGTCCTTCTAGTGTAGCCGTAGTT
AGGCCACCACTTCAAGAACTCTGTAGCACCGCCTACATACCTCGCTCTGCTAATCCTGTTACCAGTGGCT
GCTGCCAGTGGCGATAAGTCGTGTCTTACCGGGTTGGACTCAAGACGATAGTTACCGGATAAGGCGCAGC
GGTCGGGCTGAACGGGGGGTTCGTGCACACAGCCCAGCTTGGAGCGAACGACCTACACCGAACTGAGATA
CCTACAGCGTGAGCTATGAGAAAGCGCCACGCTTCCCGAAGGGAGAAAGGCGGACAGGTATCCGGTAAGC
GGCAGGGTCGGAACAGGAGAGCGCACGAGGGAGCTTCCAGGGGGAAACGCCTGGTATCTTTATAGTCCTG
TCGGGTTTCGCCACCTCTGACTTGAGCGTCGATTTTTGTGATGCTCGTCAGGGGGGCGGAGCCTATGGAA
AAACGCCAGCAACGCGGCCTTTTTACGGTTCCTGGCCTTTTGCTGGCCTTTTGCTCACATGTTCTTTCCT
GCGTTATCCCCTGATTCTGTGGATAACCGTATTACCGCCTTTGAGTGAGCTGATACCGCTCGCCGCAGCC
GAACGACCGAGCGCAGCGAGTCAGTGAGCGAGGAAGCGGAAGAGCGCCCAATACGCAAACCGCCTCTCCC
CGCGCGTTGGCCGATTCATTAATGCAGCTGGCACGACAGGTTTCCCGACTGGAAAGCGGGCAGTGAGCGC
AACGCAATTAATGTGAGTTAGCTCACTCATTAGGCACCCCAGGCTTTACACTTTATGCTTCCGGCTCGTA
TGTTGTGTGGAATTGTGAGCGGATAACAATTTCACACAGGAAACAGCTATGACCATGATTACGCCAAGCG
CGCAATTAACCCTCACTAAAGGGAACAAAAGCTGGAGCTGCAAGCTTAATGTAGTCTTATGCAATACTCT
TGTAGTCTTGCAACATGGTAACGATGAGTTAGCAACATGCCTTACAAGGAGAGAAAAAGCACCGTGCATG
CCGATTGGTGGAAGTAAGGTGGTACGATCGTGCCTTATTAGGAAGGCAACAGACGGGTCTGACATGGATT
GGACGAACCACTGAATTGCCGCATTGCAGAGATATTGTATTTAAGTGCCTAGCTCGATACAATAAACGGG
TCTCTCTGGTTAGACCAGATCTGAGCCTGGGAGCTCTCTGGCTAACTAGGGAACCCACTGCTTAAGCCTC
AATAAAGCTTGCCTTGAGTGCTTCAAGTAGTGTGTGCCCGTCTGTTGTGTGACTCTGGTAACTAGAGATC
CCTCAGACCCTTTTAGTCAGTGTGGAAAATCTCTAGCAGTGGCGCCCGAACAGGGACCTGAAAGCGAAAG
GGAAACCAGAGCTCTCTCGACGCAGGACTCGGCTTGCTGAAGCGCGCACGGCAAGAGGCGAGGGGCGGCG
ACTGGTGAGTACGCCAAAAATTTTGACTAGCGGAGGCTAGAAGGAGAGAGATGGGTGCGAGAGCGTCAGT
ATTAAGCGGGGGAGAATTAGATCGCGATGGGAAAAAATTCGGTTAAGGCCAGGGGGAAAGAAAAAATATA
AATTAAAACATATAGTATGGGCAAGCAGGGAGCTAGAACGATTCGCAGTTAATCCTGGCCTGTTAGAAAC
ATCAGAAGGCTGTAGACAAATACTGGGACAGCTACAACCATCCCTTCAGACAGGATCAGAAGAACTTAGA
TCATTATATAATACAGTAGCAACCCTCTATTGTGTGCATCAAAGGATAGAGATAAAAGACACCAAGGAAG
CTTTAGACAAGATAGAGGAAGAGCAAAACAAAAGTAAGACCACCGCACAGCAAGCGGCCGCTGATCTTCA
GACCTGGAGGAGGAGATATGAGGGACAATTGGAGAAGTGAATTATATAAATATAAAGTAGTAAAAATTGA
ACCATTAGGAGTAGCACCCACCAAGGCAAAGAGAAGAGTGGTGCAGAGAGAAAAAAGAGCAGTGGGAATA
GGAGCTTTGTTCCTTGGGTTCTTGGGAGCAGCAGGAAGCACTATGGGCGCAGCCTCAATGACGCTGACGG
TACAGGCCAGACAATTATTGTCTGGTATAGTGCAGCAGCAGAACAATTTGCTGAGGGCTATTGAGGCGCA
ACAGCATCTGTTGCAACTCACAGTCTGGGGCATCAAGCAGCTCCAGGCAAGAATCCTGGCTGTGGAAAGA
TACCTAAAGGATCAACAGCTCCTGGGGATTTGGGGTTGCTCTGGAAAACTCATTTGCACCACTGCTGTGC
CTTGGAATGCTAGTTGGAGTAATAAATCTCTGGAACAGATTGGAATCACACGACCTGGATGGAGTGGGAC
AGAGAAATTAACAATTACACAAGCTTAATACACTCCTTAATTGAAGAATCGCAAAACCAGCAAGAAAAGA
ATGAACAAGAATTATTGGAATTAGATAAATGGGCAAGTTTGTGGAATTGGTTTAACATAACAAATTGGCT
GTGGTATATAAAATTATTCATAATGATAGTAGGAGGCTTGGTAGGTTTAAGAATAGTTTTTGCTGTACTT
TCTATAGTGAATAGAGTTAGGCAGGGATATTCACCATTATCGTTTCAGACCCACCTCCCAACCCCGAGGG
GACCCGACAGGCCCGAAGGAATAGAAGAAGAAGGTGGAGAGAGAGACAGAGACAGATCCATTCGATTAGT
GAACGGATCTCGACGGTTAACTTTTAAAAGAAAAGGGGGGATTGGGGGGTACAGTGCAGGGGAAAGAATA
GTAGACATAATAGCAACAGACATACAAACTAAAGAATTACAAAAACAAATTACAAAAATTCAAAATTTTA
TCGATAAGCTTGGGAGTTCCGCGTTACATAACTTACGGTAAATGGCCCGCCTGGCTGACCGCCCAACGAC
CCCCGCCCATTGACGTCAATAATGACGTATGTTCCCATAGTAACGCCAATAGGGACTTTCCATTGACGTC
AATGGGTGGAGTATTTACGGTAAACTGCCCACTTGGCAGTACATCAAGTGTATCATATGCCAAGTACGCC
CCCTATTGACGTCAATGACGGTAAATGGCCCGCCTGGCATTATGCCCAGTACATGACCTTATGGGACTTT
CCTACTTGGCAGTACATCTACGTATTAGTCATCGCTATTACCATGGTGATGCGGTTTTGGCAGTACATCA
ATGGGCGTGGATAGCGGTTTGACTCACGGGGATTTCCAAGTCTCCACCCCATTGACGTCAATGGGAGTTT
GTTTTGGCACCAAAATCAACGGGACTTTCCAAAATGTCGTAACAACTCCGCCCCATTGACGCAAATGGGC
GGTAGGCGTGTACGGTGGGAGGTCTATATAAGCAGAGCTCTCCCTATCAGTGATAGAGATCTCCCTATCA
GTGATAGAGATCGTCGACTAGTCCAGTGTGGTGGAATTCTGCAGATATCAACAAGTTTGTACAAAAAAGC
AGGCTCTTTAAAGGAACCAATTCAGTCGACACCATGCCGGAGCAGAAGCTGATATCCGAGGAGGACCTGG
CCATGGCTCAGTCGAAAGGCAAGAAGCGAAACCCTGGCCTTAAAATTCCAAAAGAAGCATTTGAACAACC
TCAGACCAGTTCCACACCACCTCGAGATTTAGACTCCAAGGCTTGCATTTCTATTGGAAATCAGAACTTT
GAGGTGAAGGCAGATGACCTGGAGCCTATAATGGAACTGGGACGAGGTGCGTACGGGGTGGTGGAGAAGA
TGCGGCACGTGCCCAGCGGGCAGATCATGGCAGTGAAGCGGATCCGAGCCACAGTAAATAGCCAGGAACA
GAAACGGCTACTGATGGATTTGGATATTTCCATGAGGACGGTGGACTGTCCATTCACTGTCACCTTTTAT
GGCGCACTGTTTCGGGAGGGTGATGTGTGGATCTGCATGGAGCTCATGGATACATCACTAGATAAATTCT
ACAAACAAGTTATTGATAAAGGCCAGACAATTCCAGAGGACATCTTAGGGAAAATAGCAGTTTCTATTGT
AAAAGCATTAGAACATTTACATAGTAAGCTGTCTGTCATTCACAGAGACGTCAAGCCTTCTAATGTACTC
ATCAATGCTCTCGGTCAAGTGAAGATGTGCGATTTTGGAATCAGTGGCTACTTGGTGGACGATGTTGCTA
AAGATATTGATGCAGGTTGCAAACCATACATGGCCCCTGAAAGAATAAACCCAGAGCTCAACCAGAAGGG
ATACAGTGTGAAGTCTGACATTTGGAGTCTGGGCATCACGATGATTGAGTTGGCCATCCTTCGATTTCCC
TATGATTCATGGGGAACTCCATTTCAGCAGCTCAAACAGGTGGTAGAGGAGCCATCGCCACAACTCCCAG
CAGACAAGTTCTCTGCAGAGTTTGTTGACTTTACCTCACAGTGCTTAAAGAAGAATTCCAAAGAACGGCC
TACATACCCAGAGCTAATGCAACATCCATTTTTCACCCTACATGAATCCAAAGGAACAGATGTGGCATCT
TTTGTAAAACTGATTCTTGGAGACTAACTCGAGATCGATTAGACTAGTCTAGAAATTCACCCCACCAGTG
CAGGCTGCCTATCAGAAAGTGGTGGCTGGTGTGGCTAATGCCCTGGCCCACAAGTATCACTAAGCTCGCT
TTCTTGCTGTCCAATTTCTATTAAAGGTTCCTTTGTTCCCTAAGTCCGCGGCCGCACTCGAGATATCTAG
ACCCAGCTTTCTTGTACAAAGTGGTTGATATCCAGCACAGTGGCGGCCGCTCGACAATCAACCTCTGGAT
TACAAAATTTGTGAAAGATTGACTGGTATTCTTAACTATGTTGCTCCTTTTACGCTATGTGGATACGCTG
CTTTAATGCCTTTGTATCATGCTATTGCTTCCCGTATGGCTTTCATTTTCTCCTCCTTGTATAAATCCTG
GTTGCTGTCTCTTTATGAGGAGTTGTGGCCCGTTGTCAGGCAACGTGGCGTGGTGTGCACTGTGTTTGCT
GACGCAACCCCCACTGGTTGGGGCATTGCCACCACCTGTCAGCTCCTTTCCGGGACTTTCGCTTTCCCCC
TCCCTATTGCCACGGCGGAACTCATCGCCGCCTGCCTTGCCCGCTGCTGGACAGGGGCTCGGCTGTTGGG
CACTGACAATTCCGTGGTGTTGTCGGGGAAGCTGACGTCCTTTCCATGGCTGCTCGCCTGTGTTGCCACC
TGGATTCTGCGCGGGACGTCCTTCTGCTACGTCCCTTCGGCCCTCAATCCAGCGGACCTTCCTTCCCGCG
GCCTGCTGCCGGCTCTGCGGCCTCTTCCGCGTCTTCGCCTTCGCCCTCAGACGAGTCGGATCTCCCTTTG
GGCCGCCTCCCCGCCTGGAATTCTACCGGGTAGGGGAGGCGCTTTTCCCAAGGCAGTCTGGAGCATGCGC
TTTAGCAGCCCCGCTGGGCACTTGGCGCTACACAAGTGGCCTCTGGCCTCGCACACATTCCACATCCACC
GGTAGGCGCCAACCGGCTCCGTTCTTTGGTGGCCCCTTCGCGCCACCTTCTACTCCTCCCCTAGTCAGGA
AGTTCCCCCCCGCCCCGCAGCTCGCGTCGTGCAGGACGTGACAAATGGAAGTAGCACGTCTCACTAGTCT
CGTGCAGATGGACAGCACCGCTGAGCAATGGAAGCGGGTAGGCCTTTGGGGCAGCGGCCAATAGCAGCTT
TGCTCCTTCGCTTTCTGGGCTCAGAGGCTGGGAAGGGGTGGGTCCGGGGGCGGGCTCAGGGGCGGGCTCA
GGGGCGGGGCGGGCGCCCGAAGGTCCTCCGGAGGCCCGGCATTCTGCACGCTTCAAAAGCGCACGTCTGC
CGCGCTGTTCTCCTCTTCCTCATCTCCGGGCCTTTCGACCTGCAGCCCAAGCTTACCATGACCGAGTACA
AGCCCACGGTGCGCCTCGCCACCCGCGACGACGTCCCCAGGGCCGTACGCACCCTCGCCGCCGCGTTCGC
CGACTACCCCGCCACGCGCCACACCGTCGATCCGGACCGCCACATCGAGCGGGTCACCGAGCTGCAAGAA
CTCTTCCTCACGCGCGTCGGGCTCGACATCGGCAAGGTGTGGGTCGCGGACGACGGCGCCGCGGTGGCGG
TCTGGACCACGCCGGAGAGCGTCGAAGCGGGGGCGGTGTTCGCCGAGATCGGCCCGCGCATGGCCGAGTT
GAGCGGTTCCCGGCTGGCCGCGCAGCAACAGATGGAAGGCCTCCTGGCGCCGCACCGGCCCAAGGAGCCC
GCGTGGTTCCTGGCCACCGTCGGCGTCTCGCCCGACCACCAGGGCAAGGGTCTGGGCAGCGCCGTCGTGC
TCCCCGGAGTGGAGGCGGCCGAGCGCGCCGGGGTGCCCGCCTTCCTGGAGACCTCCGCGCCCCGCAACCT
CCCCTTCTACGAGCGGCTCGGCTTCACCGTCACCGCCGACGTCGAGGTGCCCGAAGGACCGCGCACCTGG
TGCATGACCCGCAAGCCCGGTGCCTGACGCCCGCCCCACGACCCGCAGCGCCCGACCGAAAGGAGCGCAC
GACCCCATGCATCTCGAGGGCCCGGTACCTTTAAGACCAATGACTTACAAGGCAGCTGTAGATCTTAGCC
ACTTTTTAAAAGAAAAGGGGGGACTGGAAGGGCTAGCTCACTCCCAACGAAGACAAGATCTGCTTTTTGC
TTGTACTGGGTCTCTCTGGTTAGACCAGATCTGAGCCTGGGAGCTCTCTGGCTGCCTAGGGAACCCACTG
CTTAAGCCTCAATAAAGCTTGCCTTGAGTGCTTCAAGTAGTGTGTGCCCGTCTGTTGTGTGACTCTGGTA
ACTAGAGATCCCTCAGACCCTTTTAGTCAGTGTGGAAAATCTCTAGCAGTAGTAGTTCATGTCATCTTAT
TATTCAGTATTTATAACTTGCAAAGAAATGAATATCAGAGAGTGAGAGGAACTTGTTTATTGCAGCTTAT
AATGGTTACAAATAAAGCAATAGCATCACAAATTTCACAAATAAAGCATTTTTTTCACTGCATTCTAGTT
GTGGTTTGTCCAAACTCATCAATGTATCTTATCATGTCTGGCTCTAGCTATCCCGCCCCTAACTCCGCCC
AGTTCCGCCCATTCTCCGCCCCATGGCTGACTAATTTTTTTTATTTATGCAGAGGCCGAGGCCGCCTCGG
CCTCTGAGCTATTCCAGAAGTAGTGAGGAGGCTTTTTTGGAGGCCTAGGCTTTTGCGTCGAGACGTACCC
AATTCGCCCTATAGTGAGTCGTATTACGCGCGCTCACTGGCCGTCGTTTTACAACGTCGTGACTGGGAAA
ACCCTGGCGTTACCCAACTTAATCGCCTTGCAGCACATCCCCCTTTCGCCAGCTGGCGTAATAGCGAAGA
GGCCCGCACCGATCGCCCTTCCCAACAGTTGCGCAGCCTGAATGGCGAATGGCGCG
[124 nt withheld, positions 8737-8860]
C
[91 nt withheld, positions 8862-8952]
A
[49 nt withheld, positions 8954-9002]
CCTTTGACGTTGGAGTCCACGTTCTTT
[37 nt withheld, positions 9030-9066]
ACCCTATCTCGGTCTATTCTTTTGATTTATAAGGGATTTTGCCGATTTCGGCCTATTGGTTAAAAAATGA
GCTGATTTAACAAAAATTTAACGCGAATTTTAACAAAATATTAACGTTTACAATTTCC
Features (pLannotate 1.2.2; 34 found; start..end, strand, type, name):
     27..131     +  promoter       AmpR promoter: bla
    132..992     +  CDS            AmpR: β-lactamase; bla; confers resistance to ampicillin, carbenicillin, and related antibiotics
   1163..1751    +  rep_origin     ori: high-copy-number ColE1/pMB1/pBR322/pUC origin of replication
   1934..2026    +  CDS            lacI (fragment): lac repressor; lacI; The lac repressor binds to the lac operator to inhibit transcription in E. coli. This inhibition can be relieved by adding lactose or isopropyl-β-D-thiogalactopyranoside (IPTG).
   2039..2060    +  protein_bind   CAP binding site: CAP binding activates transcription in the presence of cAMP. E. coli catabolite activator protein
   2075..2105    +  promoter       lac promoter: promoter for the E. coli lac operon
   2113..2129    +  protein_bind   lac operator: The lac repressor binds to the lac operator to inhibit transcription in E. coli. This inhibition can be relieved by adding lactose or isopropyl-β-D-thiogalactopyranoside (IPTG). lac repressor encoded by lacI
   2174..2192    +  promoter       T3 promoter: promoter for bacteriophage T3 RNA polymerase
   2220..2441    +  promoter       RSV promoter: Rous sarcoma virus enhancer/promoter
   2448..2628    +  LTR            5' LTR (truncated): truncated 5' long terminal repeat (LTR) from HIV-1
   2672..2797    +  misc_feature   HIV-1 Ψ: packaging signal of human immunodeficiency virus type 1
   2781..3144    +  CDS            HIV-1 gag (fragment): gag protein from human immunodeficiency virus 1; gag
   3239..3575    +  ncRNA          RRE: Accession: RF00036 - HIV Rev response element
   3611..4000    +  CDS            env (fragment): ENV_HV1H2 - Experimental evidence at protein level: Swiss-Prot protein existence level 1. [Transmembrane protein gp41]: Acts as a class I viral fusion protein. Under the current model, the protein has at least 3 conformational states: pre-fusion native state, pre-hairpin intermediate state, and post-fusion hairpin state. During fusion of viral and target intracellular membranes, the coiled coil regions (heptad repeats) assume a trimer-of-hairpins structure, positioning the fusion peptide in close proximity to the C-terminal region of the ectodomain. The formation of this structure appears to d
   4012..4129    +  misc_feature   cPPT/CTS: central polypurine tract and central termination sequence of HIV-1
   4152..4455    +  enhancer       CMV enhancer: human cytomegalovirus immediate early enhancer
   4456..4659    +  promoter       CMV promoter: human cytomegalovirus (CMV) immediate early promoter
   4661..4680    +  promoter       PLtetO-1 promoter (fragment): modified phage lambda PL promoter with tet operator sites (Lutz and Bujard, 1997)
   4682..4701    +  promoter       PLtetO-1 promoter (fragment): modified phage lambda PL promoter with tet operator sites (Lutz and Bujard, 1997)
   4741..4765    +  protein_bind   attB1: mutant version of attB; recombination site for the Gateway® BP reaction BP Clonase™
   4833..5834    +  CDS            MAP2K6: MP2K6_HUMAN - Also known as MEK6, MKK6, PRKMK6, SKK3. Experimental evidence at protein level: Swiss-Prot protein existence level 1. Dual specificity protein kinase which acts as an essential component of the MAP kinase signal transduction pathway. With MAP3K3/MKK3, catalyzes the concomitant phosphorylation of a threonine and a tyrosine residue in the MAP kinases p38 MAPK11, MAPK12, MAPK13 and MAPK14 and plays an important role in the regulation of cellular responses to cytokines and all kinds of stresses. Especially, MAP2K3/MKK3 and MAP2K6/MKK6 are both essential for the activation of MAPK11 a
   5866..5940    +  CDS            HBB (fragment): HBB_PONPY - Experimental evidence at transcript level: Swiss-Prot protein existence level 2. Involved in oxygen transport from the lung to the various peripheral tissues. From Pongo pygmaeus (Bornean orangutan).
   5944..5997    +  polyA_signal   β-globin poly(A) (fragment): human β-globin polyadenylation signal
   6021..6045    -  protein_bind   attB2: mutant version of attB; recombination site for the Gateway® BP reaction BP Clonase™
   6076..6664    +  misc_feature   WPRE: woodchuck hepatitis virus posttranscriptional regulatory element
   6678..7177    +  promoter       PGK promoter: mouse phosphoglycerate kinase 1 promoter
   7198..7797    +  CDS            PuroR: puromycin N-acetyltransferase; pac from Streptomyces alboniger; confers resistance to puromycin
   7865..7933    +  CDS            nef (fragment): NEF_HV1Z2 - Experimental evidence at protein level: Swiss-Prot protein existence level 1. Extracellular Nef protein targets CD4(+) T-lymphocytes for apoptosis by interacting with CXCR4 surface receptors. From Human immunodeficiency virus type 1 group M subtype D (isolate Z2/CDC-Z34) (HIV-1).
   7935..8168    +  LTR            3' LTR (ΔU3): self-inactivating 3' long terminal repeat (LTR) from HIV-1
   8240..8361    +  polyA_signal   SV40 poly(A) signal: SV40 polyadenylation signal
   8380..8515    +  rep_origin     SV40 ori: SV40 origin of replication
   8548..8566    -  promoter       T7 promoter: promoter for bacteriophage T7 RNA polymerase
   8574..8729    +  CDS            lacZα (fragment): LacZα fragment of β-galactosidase; lacZ fragment
   8737..9192    +  rep_origin     f1 ori (sequence partly withheld): f1 bacteriophage origin of replication; arrow indicates direction of (+) strand synthesis
